>Addgene plasmid #123622 | pDDGFP-Leu2d-GgKDELR2 E127A | addgene full sequence | sequence record 240535 | Addgene NGS Result
GACGAAAGGGCCTCGTGATACGCCTATTTTTATAGGTTAATGTCATGATAATAATGGTTTCTTAGTATGA
TCCAATATCAAAGGAAATGATAGCATTGAAGGATGAGACTAATCCAATTGAGGAGTGGCAGCATATAGAA
CAGCTAAAGGGTAGTGCTGAAGGAAGCATACGATACCCCGCATGGAATGGGATAATATCACAGGAGGTAC
TAGACTACCTTTCATCCTACATAAATAGACGCATATAAGTACGCATTTAAGCATAAACACGCACTATGCC
GTTCTTCTCATGTATATATATATACAGGCAACACGCAGATATAGGTGCGACGTGAACAGTGAGCTGTATG
TGCGCAGCTCGCGTTGCATTTTCGGAAGCGCTCGTTTTCGGAAACGCTTTGAAGTTCCTATTCCGAAGTT
CCTATTCTCTAGAAAGTATAGGAACTTCAGAGCGCTTTTGAAAACCAAAAGCGCTCTGAAGACGCACTTT
CAAAAAACCAAAAACGCACCGGACTGTAACGAGCTACTAAAATATTGCGAATACCGCTTCCACAAACATT
GCTCAAAAGTATCTCTTTGCTATATATCTCTGTGCTATATCCCTATATAACCTACCCATCCACCTTTCGC
TCCTTGAACTTGCATCTAAACTCGACCTCTACATTTTTTATGTTTATCTCTAGTATTACTCTTTAGACAA
AAAAATTGTAGTAAGAACTATTCATAGAGTGAATCGAAAACAATACGAAAATGTAAACATTTCCTATACG
TAGTATATAGAGACAAAATAGAAGAAACCGTTCATAATTTTCTGACCAATGAAGAATCATCAACGCTATC
ACTTTCTGTTCACAAAGTATGCGCAATCCACATCGGTATAGAATATAATCGGGGATGCCTTTATCTTGAA
AAAATGCACCCGCAGCTTCGCTAGTAATCAGTAAACGCGGGAAGTGGAGTCAGGCTTTTTTTATGGAAGA
GAAAATAGACACCAAAGTAGCCTTCTTCTAACCTTAACGGACCTACAGTGCAAAAAGTTATCAAGAGACT
GCATTATAGAGCGCACAAAGGAGAAAAAAAGTAATCTAAGATGCTTTGTTAGAAAAATAGCGCTCTCGGG
ATGCATTTTTGTAGAACAAAAAAGAAGTATAGATTCTTTGTTGGTAAAATAGCGCTCTCGCGTTGCATTT
CTGTTCTGTAAAAATGCAGCTCAGATTCTTTGTTTGAAAAATTAGCGCTCTCGCGTTGCATTTTTGTTTT
ACAAAAATGAAGCACAGATTCTTCGTTGGTAAAATAGCGCTTTCGCGTTGCATTTCTGTTCTGTAAAAAT
GCAGCTCAGATTCTTTGTTTGAAAAATTAGCGCTCTCGCGTTGCATTTTTGTTCTACAAAATGAAGCACA
GATGCTTCGTTCAGGTGGCACTTTTCGGGGAAATGTGCGCGGAACCCCTATTTGTTTATTTTTCTAAATA
CATTCAAATATGTATCCGCTCATGAGACAATAACCCTGATAAATGCTTCAATAATATTGAAAAAGGAAGA
GTATGAGTATTCAACATTTCCGTGTCGCCCTTATTCCCTTTTTTGCGGCATTTTGCCTTCCTGTTTTTGC
TCACCCAGAAACGCTGGTGAAAGTAAAAGATGCTGAAGATCAGTTGGGTGCACGAGTGGGTTACATCGAA
CTGGATCTCAACAGCGGTAAGATCCTTGAGAGTTTTCGCCCCGAAGAACGTTTTCCAATGATGAGCACTT
TTAAAGTTCTGCTATGTGGCGCGGTATTATCCCGTATTGACGCCGGGCAAGAGCAACTCGGTCGCCGCAT
ACACTATTCTCAGAATGACTTGGTTGAGTACTCACCAGTCACAGAAAAGCATCTTACGGATGGCATGACA
GTAAGAGAATTATGCAGTGCTGCCATAACCATGAGTGATAACACTGCGGCCAACTTACTTCTGACAACGA
TCGGAGGACCGAAGGAGCTAACCGCTTTTTTGCACAACATGGGGGATCATGTAACTCGCCTTGATCGTTG
GGAACCGGAGCTGAATGAAGCCATACCAAACGACGAGCGTGACACCACGATGCCTGTAGCAATGGCAACA
ACGTTGCGCAAACTATTAACTGGCGAACTACTTACTCTAGCTTCCCGGCAACAATTAATAGACTGGATGG
AGGCGGATAAAGTTGCAGGACCACTTCTGCGCTCGGCCCTTCCGGCTGGCTGGTTTATTGCTGATAAATC
TGGAGCCGGTGAGCGTGGGTCTCGCGGTATCATTGCAGCACTGGGGCCAGATGGTAAGCCCTCCCGTATC
GTAGTTATCTACACGACGGGGAGTCAGGCAACTATGGATGAACGAAATAGACAGATCGCTGAGATAGGTG
CCTCACTGATTAAGCATTGGTAACTGTCAGACCAAGTTTACTCATATATACTTTAGATTGATTTAAAACT
TCATTTTTAATTTAAAAGGATCTAGGTGAAGATCCTTTTTGATAATCTCATGACCAAAATCCCTTAACGT
GAGTTTTCGTTCCACTGAGCGTCAGACCCCGTAGAAAAGATCAAAGGATCTTCTTGAGATCCTTTTTTTC
TGCGCGTAATCTGCTGCTTGCAAACAAAAAAACCACCGCTACCAGCGGTGGTTTGTTTGCCGGATCAAGA
GCTACCAACTCTTTTTCCGAAGGTAACTGGCTTCAGCAGAGCGCAGATACCAAATACTGTTCTTCTAGTG
TAGCCGTAGTTAGGCCACCACTTCAAGAACTCTGTAGCACCGCCTACATACCTCGCTCTGCTAATCCTGT
TACCAGTGGCTGCTGCCAGTGGCGATAAGTCGTGTCTTACCGGGTTGGACTCAAGACGATAGTTACCGGA
TAAGGCGCAGCGGTCGGGCTGAACGGGGGGTTCGTGCACACAGCCCAGCTTGGAGCGAACGACCTACACC
GAACTGAGATACCTACAGCGTGAGCTATGAGAAAGCGCCACGCTTCCCGAAGGGAGAAAGGCGGACAGGT
ATCCGGTAAGCGGCAGGGTCGGAACAGGAGAGCGCACGAGGGAGCTTCCAGGGGGAAACGCCTGGTATCT
TTATAGTCCTGTCGGGTTTCGCCACCTCTGACTTGAGCGTCGATTTTTGTGATGCTCGTCAGGGGGGCGG
AGCCTATGGAAAAACGCCAGCAACGCGGCCTTTTTACGGTTCCTGGCCTTTTGCTGGCCTTTTGCTCACA
TGTTCTTTCCTGCGTTATCCCCTGATTCTGTGGATAACCGTATTACCGCCTTTGAGTGAGCTGATACCGC
TCGCCGCAGCCGAACGACCGAGCGCAGCGAGTCAGTGAGCGAGGAAGCGGAAGAGCGCCCAATACGCAAA
CCGCCTCTCCCCGCGCGTTGGCCGATTCATTAATGCAGCTGGCACGACAGGTTTCCCGACTGGAAAGCGG
GCAGTGAGCGCAACGCAATTAATGTGAGTTAGCTCACTCATTAGGCACCCCAGGCTTTACACTTTATGCT
TCCGGCTCGTATGTTGTGTGGAATTGTGAGCGGATAACAATTTCACACAGGAAACAGCTATGACCATGAT
TACGCCAAGCGCGCAATTAACCCTCACTAAAGGGAACAAAAGCTGGAGCTCTAGTACGGATTAGAAGCCG
CCGAGCGGGTGACAGCCCTCCGAAGGAAGACTCTCCTCCGTGCGTCCTCGTCTTCACCGGTCGCGTTCCT
GAAACGCAGATGTGCCTCGCGCCGCACTGCTCCGAACAATAAAGATTCTACAATACTAGCTTTTATGGTT
ATGAAGAGGAAAAATTGGCAGTAACCTGGCCCCACAAACCTTCAAATGAACGAATCAAATTAACAACCAT
AGGATGATAATGCGATTAGTTTTTTAGCCTTATTTCTGGGGTAATTAATCAGCGAAGCGATGATTTTTGA
TCTATTAACAGATATATAAATGCAAAAACTGCATAACCACTTTAACTAATACTTTCAACATTTTCGGTTT
GTATTACTTCTTATTCAAATGTAATAAAAGTATCAACAAAAAATTGTTAATATACCTCTATACTTTAACG
TCAAGGAGAAAAAACCCCGGATTCTAGAACTAGTGGATCCCCCATGAACATCTTCAGATTGACCGGTGAT
TTGTCTCATTTGGCTGCCATTATTATCCTGTTGTTGAAGATCTGGAAGTCTAGATCTTGTGCTGGTATTT
CTGGTAAGTCTCAGTTGTTGTTTGCTTTGGTTTTCACCACCAGATACTTGGATTTGTTCACCTCCTTCAT
CAGCTTGTACAACACTTCTATGAAGCTGATCTACATTGCTTGTTCTTACGCTACCGTTTACCTGATCTAT
ATGAAGTTCAAGGCTACCTACGATGGTAACCATGATACTTTCAGAGTCGAATTCTTGATCGTTCCAGTTG
GTGGTTTGTCTTTCTTGGTTAATCACGATTTCTCCCCATTGGAAATTTTGTGGACTTTCTCCATCTACTT
GGCATCCGTTGCTATTTTGCCACAGTTGTTCATGATTTCTAAGACCGGTGAAGCTGAAACCATTACTACT
CACTACTTGTTTTTCTTGGGCTTGTATAGAGCCTTGTACTTGGTTAACTGGATTTGGAGGTATTACTTCG
AAGGTTTCTTCGATTTGATTGCTGTTGTTGCTGGTGTTGTTCAAACTGTCTTGTACTGTGATTTCTTCTA
CTTGTACGTTACCAAGGTCTTGAAGGGTAAGAAATTGTCTTTGCCAGCTGGGGAAAATTTATATTTTCAA
GGTCAATTTTCTAAAGGTGAAGAATTATTCACTGGCGTTGTCCCAATTTTGGTTGAATTAGATGGTGATG
TTAATGGTCACAAATTTTCTGTCTCCGGTGAAGGTGAAGGTGACGCTACTTACGGTAAATTGACCTTAAA
ATTTATTTGTACTACTGGTAAATTGCCAGTTCCATGGCCAACCTTAGTCACTACTTTCGGTTATGGTGTT
CAATGTTTTGCGAGATACCCAGATCATATGAAACAACATGACTTTTTCAAGTCTGCCATGCCAGAAGGTT
ATGTTCAAGAAAGAACTATTTTTTTCAAAGATGACGGTAACTACAAGACCAGAGCTGAAGTCAAGTTTGA
AGGTGATACCTTAGTTAATAGAATCGAATTAAAAGGTATTGATTTTAAAGAAGATGGTAACATTTTAGGT
CACAAATTGGAATACAACTATAACTCTCACAATGTTTACATCATGGCTGACAAACAAAAGAATGGTATCA
AAGTTAACTTCAAAATTAGACACAACATTGAAGATGGTTCTGTTCAATTAGCTGACCATTATCAACAAAA
TACTCCAATTGGTGATGGTCCAGTCTTGTTACCAGACAACCATTACTTATCCACTCAATCTGCCTTATCC
AAAGATCCAAACGAAAAGAGAGACCACATGGTCTTGTTAGAATTTGTTACTGCTGCTGGTATTACCCATG
GTATGGATGAATTGTACAAACACCACCACCATCATCATCATCATTAACTGCAGGAATTCGATATCAAGCT
TATCGATACCGTCGACCTCGAGTCATGTAATTAGTTATGTCACGCTTACATTCACGCCCTCCCCCCACAT
CCGCTCTAACCGAAAAGGAAGGAGTTAGACAACCTGAAGTCTAGGTCCCTATTTATTTTTTTATAGTTAT
GTTAGTATTAAGAACGTTATTTATATTTCAAATTTTTCTTTTTTTTCTGTACAGACGCGTGTACGCATGT
AACATTATACTGAAAACCTTGCTTGAGAAGGTTTTGGGACGCTCGAAGGCTTTAATTTGCGGCCGGTACC
CAATTCGCCCTATAGTGAGTCGTATTACGCGCGCTCACTGGCCGTCGTTTTACAACGTCGTGACTGGGAA
AACCCTGGCGTTACCCAACTTAATCGCCTTGCAGCACATCCCCCTTTCGCCAGCTGGCGTAATAGCGAAG
AGGCCCGCACCGATCGCCCTTCCCAACAGTTGCGCAGCCTGAATGGCGAATGG
[124 nt withheld, positions 6004-6127]
CGCCGGCAAATGGTCAGGTCATTGAGTGTTTTTTATTTGTTGTATTTTTTTTTTTTTAGAGAAAATCCTC
CAATATATAAATTAGGAATCATAGTTTCATGATTTTCTGTTACACCTAACTTTTTGTGTGGTGCCCTCCT
CCTTGTCAATATTAATGTTAAAGTGCAATTCTTTTTCCTTATCACGTTGAGCCATTAGTATCAATTTGCT
TACCTGTATTCCTTTACATCCTCCTTTTTCTCCTTCTTGATAAATGTATGTAGATTGCGTATATAGTTTC
GTCTACCCTATGAACATATTCCATTTTGTAATTTCGTGTCGTTTCTATTATGAATTTCATTTATAAAGTT
TATGTACAAATATCATAAAAAAAGAGAATCTTTTTAAGCAAGGATTTTCTTAACTTCTTCGGCGACAGCA
TCACCGACTTCGGTGGTACTGTTGGAACCACCTAAATCACCAGTTCTGATACCTGCATCCAAAACCTTTT
TAACTGCATCTTCAATGGCCTTACCTTCTTCAGGCAAGTTCAATGACAATTTCAACATCATTGCAGCAGA
CAAGATAGTGGCGATAGGGTTGACCTTATTCTTTGGCAAATCTGGAGCAGAACCGTGGCATGGTTCGTAC
AAACCAAATGCGGTGTTCTTGTCTGGCAAAGAGGCCAAGGACGCAGATGGCAACAAACCCAAGGAACCTG
GGATAACGGAGGCTTCATCGGAGATGATATCACCAAACATGTTGCTGGTGATTATAATACCATTTAGGTG
GGTTGGGTTCTTAACTAGGATCATGGCGGCAGAATCAATCAATTGATGTTGAACCTTCAATGTAGGGAAT
TCGTTCTTGATGGTTTCCTCCACAGTTTTTCTCCATAATCTTGAAGAGGCCAAAACATTAGCTTTATCCA
AGGACCAAATAGGCAATGGTGGCTCATGTTGTAGGGCCATGAAAGCGGCCATTCTTGTGATTCTTTGCAC
TTCTGGAACGGTGTATTGTTCACTATCCCAAGCGACACCATCACCATCGTCTTCCTTTCTCTTACCAAAG
TAAATACCTCCCACTAATTCTCTGACAACAACGAAGTCAGTACCTTTAGCAAATTGTGGCTTGATTGGAG
ATAAGTCTAAAAGAGAGTCGGATGCAAAGTTACATGGTCTTAAGTTGGCGTACAATTGAAGTTCTTTACG
GATTTTTAGTAAACCTTGTTCAGGTCTAACACTACCGGTACCCCATTTAGGACCACCCACAGCACCTAAC
AAAACGGCATCAGCCTTCTTGGAGGCTTCCAGCGCCTCATCTGGAAGTGGAACACCTGTAGCATCGATAG
CAGCACCACCAATTAAATGATTTTCGAAATCGAACTTGACATTGGAACGAACATCAGAAATAGCTTTAAG
AACCTTAATGGCTTCGGCTGTGATTTCTTGACCAACGTGGTCACCTGGCAAAACGACGATCTTCTTAGGG
GCAGACATTACAATGGTATATCCTTGAAATATATATAAAAAAAGGCGCCTTAGACCGCTCGGCCAAACAA
C
[91 nt withheld, positions 7669-7759]
A
[49 nt withheld, positions 7761-7809]
CCTTTGACGTTGGAGTCCACGTTCTTT
[37 nt withheld, positions 7837-7873]
ACCCTATCTCGGTCTATTCTTTTGATTTATAAGGGATTTTGCCGATTTCGGCCTATTGGTTAAAAAATGA
GCTGATTTAACAAAAATTTAACGCGAATTTTAACAAAATATTAACGCTTACAATTTCCTGATGCGGTATT
TTCTCCTTACGCATCTGTGCGGTATTTCACACCGCATAGGGTAATAACTGATATAATTAAATTGAAGCTC
TAATTTGTGAGTTTAGTATACATGCATTTACTTATAATACAGTTTTTTAGTTTTGCTGGCCGCATCTTCT
CAAATATGCTTCCCAGCCTGCTTTTCTGTAACGTTCACCCTCTACCTTAGCATCCCTTCCCTTTGCAAAT
AGTCCTCTTCCAACAATAATAATGTCAGATCCTGTAGAGACCACATCATCCACGGTTCTATACTGTTGAC
CCAATGCGTCTCCCTTGTCATCTAAACCCACACCGGGTGTCATAATCAACCAATCGTAACCTTCATCTCT
TCCACCCATGTCTCTTTGAGCAATAAAGCCGATAACAAAATCTTTGTCGCTCTTCGCAATGTCAACAGTA
CCCTTAGTATATTCTCCAGTAGATAGGGAGCCCTTGCATGACAATTCTGCTAACATCAAAAGGCCTCTAG
GTTCCTTTGTTACTTCTTCTGCCGCCTGCTTCAAACCGCTAACAATACCTGGGCCCACCACACCGTGTGC
ATTCGTAATGTCTGCCCATTCTGCTATTCTGTATACACCCGCAGAGTACTGCAATTTGACTGTATTACCA
ATGTCAGCAAATTTTCTGTCTTCGAAGAGTAAAAAATTGTACTTGGCGGATAATGCCTTTAGCGGCTTAA
CTGTGCCCTCCATGGAAAAATCAGTCAAGATATCCACATGTGTTTTTAGTAAACAAATTTTGGGACCTAA
TGCTTCAACTAACTCCAGTAATTCCTTGGTGGTACGAACATCCAATGAAGCACACAAGTTTGTTTGCTTT
TCGTGCATGATATTAAATAGCTTGGCAGCAACAGGACTAGGATGAGTAGCAGCACGTTCCTTATATGTAG
CTTTCGACATGATTTATCTTCGTTTCCTGCAGGTTTTTGTTCTGTGCAGTTGGGTTAAGAATACTGGGCA
ATTTCATGTTTCTTCAACACTACATATGCGTATATATACCAATCTAAGTCTGTGCTCCTTCCTTCGTTCT
TCCTTCTGTTCGGAGATTACCGAATCAAAAAAATTTCAAGGAAACCGAAATCAAAAAAAAGAATAAAAAA
AAAATGATGAATTGAAAAGGTGGTATGGTGCACTCTCAGTACAATCTGCTCTGATGCCGCATAGTTAAGC
CAGCCCCGACACCCGCCAACACCCGCTGACGCGCCCTGACGGGCTTGTCTGCTCCCGGCATCCGCTTACA
GACAAGCTGTGACCGTCTCCGGGAGCTGCATGTGTCAGAGGTTTTCACCGTCATCACCGAAACGCGCGA
Features (pLannotate 1.2.2; 26 found; start..end, strand, type, name):
     69..1411    +  rep_origin     2μ ori: yeast 2μ plasmid origin of replication
   1438..1542    +  promoter       AmpR promoter: bla
   1543..2403    +  CDS            AmpR: β-lactamase; bla; confers resistance to ampicillin, carbenicillin, and related antibiotics
   2574..3162    +  rep_origin     ori: high-copy-number ColE1/pMB1/pBR322/pUC origin of replication
   3345..3437    +  CDS            lacI (fragment): lac repressor; lacI; The lac repressor binds to the lac operator to inhibit transcription in E. coli. This inhibition can be relieved by adding lactose or isopropyl-β-D-thiogalactopyranoside (IPTG).
   3450..3471    +  protein_bind   CAP binding site: CAP binding activates transcription in the presence of cAMP. E. coli catabolite activator protein
   3486..3516    +  promoter       lac promoter: promoter for the E. coli lac operon
   3524..3540    +  protein_bind   lac operator: The lac repressor binds to the lac operator to inhibit transcription in E. coli. This inhibition can be relieved by adding lactose or isopropyl-β-D-thiogalactopyranoside (IPTG). lac repressor encoded by lacI
   3585..3603    +  promoter       T3 promoter: promoter for bacteriophage T3 RNA polymerase
   3627..4068    +  promoter       GAL1 promoter: S. cerevisiae GAL1; inducible promoter, regulated by Gal4
   4083..4103    +  misc_feature   MCS (fragment): pBluescript multiple cloning site
   4104..4739    +  CDS            KDELR2: ERD22_CHICK - Experimental evidence at protein level: Swiss-Prot protein existence level 1. Receptor for the C-terminal sequence motif K-D-E-L that is present on endoplasmic reticulum resident proteins and that mediates their recycling from the Golgi back to the endoplasmic reticulum (By similarity). Binding is pH dependent, and is optimal at pH 5-5.4 (PubMed:30846601). From Gallus gallus (Chicken).
   4770..5480    +  CDS            GFPmut3: GFPmut3 is a basic (constitutively fluorescent) green fluorescent protein published in 1996, derived from Aequorea victoria. It is reported to be a very rapidly-maturing weak dimer.
   5508..5552    +  misc_feature   MCS (fragment): pBluescript multiple cloning site
   5553..5800    +  terminator     CYC1 terminator: S. cerevisiae CYC1; transcription terminator for CYC1
   5819..5837    -  promoter       T7 promoter: promoter for bacteriophage T7 RNA polymerase
   5845..6000    +  CDS            lacZα (fragment): LacZα fragment of β-galactosidase; lacZ fragment
   6004..6134    +  rep_origin     f1 ori (fragment) (sequence partly withheld): f1 bacteriophage origin of replication; arrow indicates direction of (+) strand synthesis
   6511..7605    -  CDS            LEU2: 3-isopropylmalate dehydrogenase, required for leucine biosynthesis; S. cerevisiae LEU2; yeast auxotrophic marker
   7609..7634    -  promoter       LEU2 promoter (fragment): S. cerevisiae LEU2
   7668..7999    +  rep_origin     f1 ori (fragment) (sequence partly withheld): f1 bacteriophage origin of replication; arrow indicates direction of (+) strand synthesis
   8000..8051    -  misc_feature   bom (fragment): basis of mobility region from pBR322
   8130..8933    -  CDS            URA3: orotidine-5'-phosphate decarboxylase, required for uracil biosynthesis; S. cerevisiae URA3; yeast auxotrophic marker, counterselectable with 5-fluoroorotic acid (5-FOA)
   8934..9149    -  promoter       URA3 promoter: S. cerevisiae URA3
   9157..9206    -  misc_feature   bom (fragment): basis of mobility region from pBR322
   9308..1       -  CDS            rop (fragment) (across the origin): Rop protein, which maintains plasmids at low copy number; rop
