[The description below was written by a language model from this plasmid's Addgene catalogue record and pLannotate feature annotations shown in this document.]
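Description:
pDDGFP-Leu2d-GgKDELR2 E127A is a yeast episomal expression plasmid of about 9.3 kb, built on the pDDGFP-Leu2d backbone for galactose-inducible production of a GFP-tagged membrane protein in Saccharomyces cerevisiae. In E. coli it is maintained at high copy through a ColE1/pUC-type origin and selected with ampicillin via β-lactamase. In yeast it replicates from the 2μ origin and carries two auxotrophic markers, URA3 with its own promoter and LEU2. Only a short fragment of the LEU2 promoter is annotated, consistent with the "Leu2d" name: a promoter-crippled LEU2 allele is generally used to force higher plasmid copy number when cells are grown without leucine. Remnants of a pBluescript-type scaffold are also detected (lac promoter/operator, lacZα and f1 ori fragments, T3 and T7 promoters, bom and rop fragments), but they play no part in the yeast expression function.

The expression cassette consists of the GAL1 promoter, the chicken (Gallus gallus) KDELR2 coding sequence, an in-frame GFP annotated as GFPmut3, and the CYC1 terminator. According to the catalogue entry, the C-terminal tag supplied by the backbone is TEV-GFP-His, which provides a protease cleavage site, a fluorescent reporter and an affinity handle; the TEV site and His tag are not annotated separately in the feature table. The insert was introduced by ligation-independent cloning and carries a Glu127Ala substitution. KDELR2 is the receptor that recognises the KDEL motif on ER-resident proteins and returns them from the Golgi in a pH-dependent manner. The associated work addresses the structural basis of this retrieval, so the mutant presumably serves for overexpression, fluorescence-based monitoring and purification of the receptor variant, although the record does not state the specific role of residue 127.
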