Addgene plasmid #123622: pDDGFP-Leu2d-GgKDELR2 E127A
Purpose: Expresses GgKDELR2 with Glu127Ala mutation in S. cerevisiae cells using Galactose induction, -URA and -Leu selection
Depositing lab: Simon Newstead. Depositing organization: University of Oxford. Publication: Structural basis for pH-dependent retrieval of ER proteins from the Golgi by the KDEL receptor. Brauer P, Parker JL, Gerondopoulos A, Zimmermann I, Seeger MA, Barr FA, Newstead S. Science. 2019 Mar 8;363(6431):1103-1107. doi: 10.1126/science.aaw2859. PubMed 30846601.
Backbone
  Vector backbone: pDDGFP-Leu2d
  Backbone manufacturer: Plasmid #58352
  Vector type: Yeast Expression
Growth in bacteria
  Bacterial resistance: Ampicillin, 100 μg/mL
  Growth temperature: 37°C
  Growth strain: DH5alpha
  Copy number: High Copy
Gene/Insert
  Gene/Insert name: KDELR2
  Species: G. gallus (chicken)
  Insert size (bp): 696
  Mutation: Glu127Ala
  Entrez Gene: KDELR2
  Tag / fusion protein: TEV-GFP-His (C terminal on backbone)
  Cloning method: Ligation Independent Cloning
Terms and licenses: Academic/Nonprofit Terms; Industry Terms: Not Available to Industry
How to cite: pDDGFP-Leu2d-GgKDELR2 E127A was a gift from Simon Newstead (Addgene plasmid # 123622 ; http://n2t.net/addgene:123622 ; RRID:Addgene_123622)
